Addgene plasmid #22645: pMyt1-d
Depositing lab: Lynn Hudson. Depositing organization: National Institute of Neurological Disorders and Strokes (NINDS). Publication: Novel member of the zinc finger superfamily: A C2-HC finger that recognizes a glia-specific gene. Kim JG, Hudson LD. Mol Cell Biol. 1992 Dec . 12(12):5632-9. PubMed 1280325.
Backbone
  Vector backbone: pET-3a
  Backbone manufacturer: Novagen
  Backbone size w/o insert (bp): 4640
  Vector type: Bacterial Expression
Growth in bacteria
  Bacterial resistance: Ampicillin, 100 μg/mL
  Growth temperature: 37°C
  Growth strain: DH5alpha
  Growth instructions: DH5 alpha
  Copy number: Unknown
Gene/Insert
  Gene/Insert name: Myelin Transcription Factor 1: Myt1 (aa 493-1002) (bp 2009 to 3557)) (alt name: Myt1)
  Species: H. sapiens (human)
  Insert size (bp): 1549
  Entrez Gene: MYT1 (a.k.a. MTF1, MYTI, PLPB1, C20orf36)
  Tag / fusion protein: T7-TAG (N terminal on backbone)
  Cloning method: Restriction Enzyme; 5′ cloning site BamHI (not destroyed); 3′ cloning site BglI (destroyed during cloning)
  Sequencing primers: 5′ T7 Promoter; 3′ T7 terminator primer
Terms and licenses: Academic/Nonprofit Terms; Industry Terms: Not Available to Industry
Depositor comments: 622 aa fusion protein containing Myt1 aa 493 to 1002 (bp 2009 to 3557). Includes downstream cluster of 4 Zn fingers and flanking regions. Used to generate anti-Myt1-D antibody. ALIAS: pBgl-9 This Myt1 DNA cloned by Hudson lab.
How to cite: pMyt1-d was a gift from Lynn Hudson (Addgene plasmid # 22645 ; http://n2t.net/addgene:22645 ; RRID:Addgene_22645)
