[The description below was written by a language model from this plasmid's Addgene catalogue record.]
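Description:
pMyt1-d (also recorded under the alias pBgl-9) is a bacterial expression plasmid built on the Novagen pET-3a backbone, a roughly 4.6 kb vector that confers ampicillin resistance for selection in E. coli. The record lists a standard cloning strain for propagation and gives the copy number as unknown. No feature table is supplied, but the use of T7 promoter and T7 terminator sequencing primers fits the usual pET design, in which the insert lies between a T7 promoter and T7 terminator and is transcribed only in hosts that supply T7 RNA polymerase.

The insert is a 1,549 bp fragment of human Myelin Transcription Factor 1 (MYT1), covering nucleotides 2009 to 3557 of the cDNA and encoding amino acids 493 to 1002. This region contains the downstream cluster of four zinc fingers together with flanking sequence; MYT1 is a member of the C2-HC class of zinc finger proteins, described as recognising a glia-specific gene. The fragment was inserted by restriction cloning, with the 5′ BamHI site retained and the 3′ BglI site destroyed during cloning. It is fused in frame to the N-terminal T7-tag supplied by the backbone. The depositor describes the product as a 622 amino acid fusion protein, which is longer than the MYT1 segment alone; the record does not say what accounts for the additional residues.

According to the depositor's comments, the recombinant fusion protein served as the immunogen for raising the anti-Myt1-D antibody. The construct therefore suits bacterial production of this zinc finger-containing portion of MYT1 as an antigen.
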