>Addgene plasmid #22645 | pMyt1-d | addgene partial sequence | sequence record 28498 | 22645 with T7
NTTTAAGAAGGAGANATACATATGGCTAGCATGACTGGTGGACAGCAAATGGGTCGGATCCTCAGGCCCA
TGTGCTTCGTGAAGCAGCTCGAGGTCCCTCCATATGGGAGCTACCGGCCCAACGTGGCCCCCGCCACACC
CAGGGCCAACTTGGCCAAGGAGCTGGAGAAGTTCTCCAAGGTCACCTTTGACTACGCAAGTTTCGATGCT
CAGGTTTTTGGCAAACGCATGCTTGCCCCAAAGATTCAGACCAGCGAAACCTCACCTAAAGCCTTTCAAT
CCAAACCTTTCCCAAAGGCCTCTTCCCCCAGGCACAGCCCCTCCAGTAGTTATGTGAGGAGCACTTCATC
CTCTTCTGCAGGCTTTGACTACTCGCAGGACGCCGAGGCTGCACACATGGCTGCCACTGCCATCCTGAAC
CTCTCCACGCGCTGCTGGGAGATGCCTGAGAACCTCAGCACGAAGCCACAGGACCTCCCCAGCAAGTCTG
TGGATATCGAGGTAGACGAAAATGGAACCCTGGACTTGAGCATGCACAAACACCGCAAACGAGAAAATGC
TTTCCCCAGCAGCAGCAGCTGCAGCAGCAGCCCCGGTGTGAAGTCTCCCGACGCCTCCCAGCGCCACAGC
AGCACCAGCGCCCCCAGCAGCTCCATGACCTCTCCCCAGTCCAGCCAGGCCTCCCGCCAGGACGAGTGGG
ACCGGCCCCTGGACTACACCAAGCCTAGCCGCCTGANAGAGGAGGAACCTGANGAGTCA
